>Addgene plasmid #236363 | pHAGE-IRES-puro-NLS-endAsCas12a-EGFP-NLS-3xFlag | addgene full sequence | sequence record 478689 | Addgene NGS Result
TGGAAGGGCTAATTCACTCCCAAAGAAGACAAGATATCCTTGATCTGTGGATCTACCACACACAAGGCTA
CTTCCCTGATTAGCAGAACTACACACCAGGGCCAGGGGTCAGATATCCACTGACCTTTGGATGGTGCTAC
AAGCTAGTACCAGTTGAGCCAGATAAGGTAGAAGAGGCCAATAAAGGAGAGAACACCAGCTTGTTACACC
CTGTGAGCCTGCATGGGATGGATGACCCGGAGAGAGAAGTGTTAGAGTGGAGGTTTGACAGCCGCCTAGC
ATTTCATCACGTGGCCCGAGAGCTGCATCCGGAGTACTTCAAGAACTGCTGATATCGAGCTTGCTACAAG
GGACTTTCCGCTGGGGACTTTCCAGGGAGGCGTGGCCTGGGCGGGACTGGGGAGTGGCGAGCCCTCAGAT
CCTGCATATAAGCAGCTGCTTTTTGCCTGTACTGGGTCTCTCTGGTTAGACCAGATCTGAGCCTGGGAGC
TCTCTGGCTAACTAGGGAACCCACTGCTTAAGCCTCAATAAAGCTTGCCTTGAGTGCTTCAAGTAGTGTG
TGCCCGTCTGTTGTGTGACTCTGGTAACTAGAGATCCCTCAGACCCTTTTAGTCAGTGTGGAAAATCTCT
AGCAGTGGCGCCCGAACAGGGACTTGAAAGCGAAAGGGAAACCAGAGGAGCTCTCTCGACGCAGGACTCG
GCTTGCTGAAGCGCGCACGGCAAGAGGCGAGGGGCGGCGACTGGTGAGTACGCCAAAAATTTTGACTAGC
GGAGGCTAGAAGGAGAGAGATGGGTGCGAGAGCGTCAGTATTAAGCGGGGGAGAATTAGATCGCGATGGG
AAAAAATTCGGTTAAGGCCAGGGGGAAAGAAAAAATATAAATTAAAACATATAGTATGGGCAAGCAGGGA
GCTAGAACGATTCGCAGTTAATCCTGGCCTGTTAGAAACATCAGAAGGCTGTAGACAAATACTGGGACAG
CTACAACCATCCCTTCAGACAGGATCAGAAGAACTTAGATCATTATATAATACAGTAGCAACCCTCTATT
GTGTGCATCAAAGGATAGAGATAAAAGACACCAAGGAAGCTTTAGACAAGATAGAGGAAGAGCAAAACAA
AAGTAAGACCACCGCACAGCAAGCGGCCGGCCGCTGATCTTCAGACCTGGAGGAGGAGATATGAGGGACA
ATTGGAGAAGTGAATTATATAAATATAAAGTAGTAAAAATTGAACCATTAGGAGTAGCACCCACCAAGGC
AAAGAGAAGAGTGGTGCAGAGAGAAAAAAGAGCAGTGGGAATAGGAGCTTTGTTCCTTGGGTTCTTGGGA
GCAGCAGGAAGCACTATGGGCGCAGCGTCAATGACGCTGACGGTACAGGCCAGACAATTATTGTCTGGTA
TAGTGCAGCAGCAGAACAATTTGCTGAGGGCTATTGAGGCGCAACAGCATCTGTTGCAACTCACAGTCTG
GGGCATCAAGCAGCTCCAGGCAAGAATCCTGGCTGTGGAAAGATACCTAAAGGATCAACAGCTCCTGGGG
ATTTGGGGTTGCTCTGGAAAACTCATTTGCACCACTGCTGTGCCTTGGAATGCTAGTTGGAGTAATAAAT
CTCTGGAACAGATTTGGAATCACACGACCTGGATGGAGTGGGACAGAGAAATTAACAATTACACAAGCTT
AATACACTCCTTAATTGAAGAATCGCAAAACCAGCAAGAAAAGAATGAACAAGAATTATTGGAATTAGAT
AAATGGGCAAGTTTGTGGAATTGGTTTAACATAACAAATTGGCTGTGGTATATAAAATTATTCATAATGA
TAGTAGGAGGCTTGGTAGGTTTAAGAATAGTTTTTGCTGTACTTTCTATAGTGAATAGAGTTAGGCAGGG
ATATTCACCATTATCGTTTCAGACCCACCTCCCAACCCCGAGGGGACCCGACAGGCCCGAAGGAATAGAA
GAAGAAGGTGGAGAGAGAGACAGAGACAGATCCATTCGATTAGTGAACGGATCTCGACGGTATCGCCGAA
TTCACAAATGGCAGTATTCATCCACAATTTTAAAAGAAAAGGGGGGATTGGGGGGTACAGTGCAGGGGAA
AGAATAGTAGACATAATAGCAACAGACATACAAACTAAAGAATTACAAAAACAAATTACAAAAATTCAAA
ATTTTCGGGTTTATTACAGGGACAGCAGAGATCCAGTTTGGACTAGTCGTGAGGCTCCGGTGCCCGTCAG
TGGGCAGAGCGCACATCGCCCACAGTCCCCGAGAAGTTGGGGGGAGGGGTCGGCAATTGAACCGGTGCCT
AGAGAAGGTGGCGCGGGGTAAACTGGGAAAGTGATGTCGTGTACTGGCTCCGCCTTTTTCCCGAGGGTGG
GGGAGAACCGTATATAAGTGCAGTAGTCGCCGTGAACGTTCTTTTTCGCAACGGGTTTGCCGCCAGAACA
CAGGTAAGTGCCGTGTGTGGTTCCCGCGGGCCTGGCCTCTTTACGGGTTATGGCCCTTGCGTGCCTTGAA
TTACTTCCACCTGGCTGCAGTACGTGATTCTTGATCCCGAGCTTCGGGTTGGAAGTGGGTGGGAGAGTTC
GAGGCCTTGCGCTTAAGGAGCCCCTTCGCCTCGTGCTTGAGTTGAGGCCTGGCCTGGGCGCTGGGGCCGC
CGCGTGCGAATCTGGTGGCACCTTCGCGCCTGTCTCGCTGCTTTCGATAAGTCTCTAGCCATTTAAAATT
TTTGATGACCTGCTGCGACGCTTTTTTTCTGGCAAGATAGTCTTGTAAATGCGGGCCAAGATCTGCACAC
TGGTATTTCGGTTTTTGGGGCCGCGGGCGGCGACGGGGCCCGTGCGTCCCAGCGCACATGTTCGGCGAGG
CGGGGCCTGCGAGCGCGGCCACCGAGAATCGGACGGGGGTAGTCTCAAGCTGGCCGGCCTGCTCTGGTGC
CTGGCCTCGCGCCGCCGTGTATCGCCCCGCCCTGGGCGGCAAGGCTGGCCCGGTCGGCACCAGTTGCGTG
AGCGGAAAGATGGCCGCTTCCCGGCCCTGCTGCAGGGAGCTCAAAATGGAGGACGCGGCGCTCGGGAGAG
CGGGCGGGTGAGTCACCCACACAAAGGAAAAGGGCCTTTCCGTCCTCAGCCGTCGCTTCATGTGACTCCA
CGGAGTACCGGGCGCCGTCCAGGCACCTCGATTAGTTCTCGAGCTTTTGGAGTACGTCGTCTTTAGGTTG
GGGGGAGGGGTTTTATGCGATGGAGTTTCCCCACACTGAGTGGGTGGAGACTGAAGTTAGGCCAGCTTGG
CACTTGATGTAATTCTCCTTGGAATTTGCCCTTTTTGAGTTTGGATCTTGGTTCATTCTCAAGCCTCAGA
CAGTGGTTCAAAGTTTTTTTCTTCCATTTCAGGTGTCGTGAAGCGGCCGCATGAAGCGACCTGCCGCCAC
AAAGAAGGCTGGACAGGCTAAGAAGAAGAAAGCTAGCACTCAGTTCGAGGGCTTCACAAACCTGTATCAA
GTGTCCAAGACCCTCCGCTTCGAGCTGATCCCTCAGGGTAAGACCCTGAAGCATATACAGGAGCAGGGTT
TCATCGAGGAGGACAAGGCCAGGAATGATCACTACAAGGAGCTGAAGCCCATCATTGATCGCATCTACAA
GACATACGCAGATCAATGTCTGCAACTCGTCCAGCTGGATTGGGAGAATCTGTCAGCCGCAATCGACAGT
TATCGGAAAGAGAAGACAGAAGAAACCAGGAACGCCCTCATCGAGGAACAAGCAACCTACCGGAATGCAA
TACACGACTATTTCATCGGCAGGACTGACAATCTGACTGACGCCATCAATAAGAGACACGCAGAAATCTA
TAAGGGCCTCTTTAAGGCCGAACTCTTCAACGGCAAAGTCCTCAAACAGCTGGGCACAGTTACCACTACC
GAGCACGAGAATGCCCTGCTCCGGAGCTTCGACAAGTTCACCACTTACTTCTCTGGGTTCTACAGAAATC
GGAAGAACGTGTTCAGCGCAGAGGACATCTCCACAGCCATTCCACACCGGATCGTCCAGGATAACTTTCC
CAAATTCAAAGAGAATTGCCATATCTTTACCAGGCTGATCACTGCCGTTCCATCTCTGAGGGAACACTTT
GAGAACGTGAAGAAAGCCATCGGGATATTCGTGTCTACTTCCATCGAGGAAGTGTTCTCTTTCCCTTTCT
ACAATCAGCTGCTGACCCAGACCCAGATCGACCTCTATAACCAGCTGCTGGGAGGTATCAGCAGGGAGGC
AGGCACCGAGAAGATCAAGGGACTGAATGAGGTCCTGAACCTCGCCATTCAGAAGAACGATGAGACAGCA
CACATCATCGCCTCTCTGCCACATCGCTTCATTCCTCTGTTCAAACAGATTCTCTCTGATCGGAACACCC
TCAGCTTTATCCTGGAGGAGTTTAAGTCCGATGAAGAGGTTATTCAGTCTTTCTGTAAGTACAAGACTCT
GCTGCGCAATGAGAACGTGCTGGAGACTGCCGAAGCTCTGTTTAACGAACTGAACTCCATCGACCTCACC
CACATCTTCATCAGCCACAAGAAGCTGGAGACAATTAGCAGTGCCCTGTGTGACCATTGGGATACCCTGC
GCAACGCCCTGTACGAGAGGAGAATATCCGAGCTGACAGGTAAGATAACCAAGAGCGCCAAAGAGAAAGT
CCAAAGGTCCCTGAAACATGAGGACATAAACCTGCAGGAGATTATCTCAGCAGCTGGTAAGGAACTCTCA
GAGGCTTTCAAGCAGAAGACCTCCGAAATTCTCTCCCATGCCCACGCAGCACTCGATCAACCACTGCCAA
CCACCCTGAAGAAACAAGAGGAGAAGGAAATCCTGAAGAGCCAGCTGGACAGCCTCCTCGGGCTGTACCA
TCTGCTCGATTGGTTCGCCGTGGACGAAAGTAACGAGGTGGACCCAGAGTTCTCAGCAAGACTGACCGGC
ATCAAGCTGGAGATGGAGCCCAGTCTCTCCTTCTACAACAAAGCTAGAAACTACGCCACCAAGAAGCCTT
ATTCTGTGGAGAAGTTTAAGCTGAACTTCCAGATGCCCACTCTGGCTAGAGGTTGGGACGTCAACGTGGA
GAAGAATAACGGTGCAATCCTGTTCGTGAAGAACGGACTGTACTACCTGGGCATCATGCCAAAGCAGAAG
GGTCGCTACAAAGCCCTCTCATTTGAACCCACAGAGAAGACAAGCGAAGGATTTGACAAGATGTATTACG
ATTACTTTCCCGATGCCGCTAAGATGATCCCTAAGTGCAGCACCCAGCTGAAGGCCGTCACCGCTCATTT
CCAGACCCATACTACACCAATTCTGCTGTCTAACAACTTCATAGAGCCACTGGAGATAACCAAGGAAATC
TACGATCTGAACAATCCAGAGAAGGAGCCCAAGAAGTTTCAGACCGCCTACGCTAAGAAGACCGGAGATC
AGAAAGGTTATCGGGAGGCCCTGTGCAAATGGATCGACTTCACACGCGATTTCCTCAGCAAGTATACAAA
GACCACTAGCATAGACCTGTCCAGCCTCAGGCCCTCAAGTCAGTACAAGGATCTCGGTGAGTACTACGCC
GAACTCAACCCACTGCTCTACCACATTAGCTTTCAGAGGATCGCCGAGAAAGAGATCATGGATGCAGTGG
AGACTGGCAAGCTGTATCTGTTTCAGATATACAACAAAGACTTCGCTAAAGGACACCACGGTAAGCCAAA
CCTGCATACTCTCTATTGGACCGGACTCTTCAGTCCAGAGAATCTCGCCAAGACCTCAATCAAGCTGAAC
GGTCAGGCAGAGCTGTTCTATAGACCTAAGAGTAGGATGAAACGGATGGCACATAGACTCGGCGAGAAGA
TGCTGAACAAGAAGCTGAAAGACCAGAAGACTCCCATTCCAGATACACTGTACCAGGAGCTGTATGATTA
CGTGAATCACCGGCTCTCCCACGACCTGTCTGATGAAGCCAGGGCTCTCCTGCCTAACGTGATAACTAAA
GAGGTGAGCCATGAGATCATCAAAGACCGGAGATTCACATCCGACAAGTTCTTCTTTCATGTTCCAATTA
CACTGAACTATCAAGCAGCAAATTCTCCCAGCAAGTTTAACCAAAGGGTGAACGCCTACCTGAAGGAACA
TCCCGAAACACCCATCATTGGAATTGCTAGAGGTGAGCGCAATCTCATCTACATAACCGTGATCGACTCC
ACAGGTAAGATTCTCGAGCAGAGGTCCCTCAACACTATTCAGCAGTTTGATTATCAGAAGAAACTCGACA
ACAGAGAGAAAGAGAGAGTCGCTGCCAGACAAGCATGGAGTGTCGTTGGCACAATCAAAGACCTGAAGCA
GGGATACCTGAGCCAAGTTATACACGAAATTGTGGATCTGATGATCCACTACCAGGCTGTTGTGGTGCTG
GCGAACCTCAACTTTGGTTTCAAGTCTAAGAGGACAGGGATCGCTGAGAAAGCTGTGTACCAGCAGTTTG
AGAAGATGCTCATTGATAAACTGAACTGTCTCGTGCTCAAAGACTACCCTGCCGAGAAGGTGGGAGGAGT
CCTGAATCCTTATCAGCTGACTGACCAGTTTACCTCCTTCGCTAAGATGGGCACCCAATCAGGCTTTCTG
TTCTACGTGCCTGCACCCTACACCAGTAAGATTGATCCACTGACAGGGTTCGTTGATCCTTTCGTGTGGA
AGACCATAAAGAACCACGAAAGCAGAAAGCACTTCCTGGAAGGCTTCGACTTCCTGCATTATGACGTCAA
GACTGGAGACTTCATACTGCATTTCAAGATGAATAGAAACCTGTCATTTCAGAGAGGACTGCCTGGGTTC
ATGCCAGCTTGGGACATTGTCTTTGAGAAGAATGAGACACAGTTTGACGCCAAAGGCACTCCATTCATTG
CTGGCAAGCGGATCGTCCCTGTGATAGAGAACCACAGATTCACTGGAAGATACAGGGACCTGTACCCAGC
AAATGAACTCATTGCCCTCCTGGAAGAGAAAGGGATCGTGTTCCGGGATGGGTCTAACATCCTGCCAAAG
CTCCTGGAGAATGACGATTCACATGCCATTGATACAATGGTTGCCCTGATCCGCAGTGTGCTGCAAATGA
GGAATAGCAATGCAGCCACCGGAGAGGCCTACATCAATAGTCCAGTTCGGGACCTCAATGGCGTGTGTTT
CGATAGTAGATTCCAGAACCCTGAGTGGCCTATGGACGCTGATGCTAACGGTGCTTATCATATTGCCCTG
AAGGGCCAGCTCCTGCTGAACCACCTCAAGGAGTCTAAGGACCTGAAGCTCCAGAATGGCATTTCTAATC
AGGATTGGCTGGCCTATATCCAGGAACTGAGGAACGGCAGTCCCAAGAAGAAGAGGAAGGTGAGTCTAGA
GGCGCTACCGGTCGCCACCATGGTGAGCAAGGGCGAGGAGCTGTTCACCGGGGTGGTGCCCATCCTGGTC
GAGCTGGACGGCGACGTAAACGGCCACAAGTTCAGCGTGTCCGGCGAGGGCGAGGGCGATGCCACCTACG
GCAAGCTGACCCTGAAGTTCATCTGCACCACCGGCAAGCTGCCCGTGCCCTGGCCCACCCTCGTGACCAC
CCTGACCTACGGCGTGCAGTGCTTCAGCCGCTACCCCGACCACATGAAGCAGCACGACTTCTTCAAGTCC
GCCATGCCCGAAGGCTACGTCCAGGAGCGCACCATCTTCTTCAAGGACGACGGCAACTACAAGACCCGCG
CCGAGGTGAAGTTCGAGGGCGACACCCTGGTGAACCGCATCGAGCTGAAGGGCATCGACTTCAAGGAGGA
CGGCAACATCCTGGGGCACAAGCTGGAGTACAACTACAACAGCCACAACGTCTATATCATGGCCGACAAG
CAGAAGAACGGCATCAAGGTGAACTTCAAGATCCGCCACAACATCGAGGACGGCAGCGTGCAGCTCGCCG
ACCACTACCAGCAGAACACCCCCATCGGCGACGGCCCCGTGCTGCTGCCCGACAACCACTACCTGAGCAC
CCAGTCCGCCCTGAGCAAAGACCCCAACGAGAAGCGCGATCACATGGTCCTGCTGGAGTTCGTGACCGCC
GCCGGGATCACTCTCGGCATGGACGAGCTGTACAAGTCGAATTCTAAGCCAGGATTCCATATGAAGCGAC
CTGCCGCCACAAAGAAGGCTGGACAGGCTAAGAAGAAGAAACAACGCGTGCAGCTAAGCGACTACAAAGA
CCATGACGGTGATTATAAAGATCATGACATCGATTACAAGGATGACGATGACAAGTAAGGATCCCTCCCC
CCCCCCTAACGTTACTGGCCGAAGCCGCTTGGAATAAGGCCGGTGTGCGTTTGTCTATATGTTATTTTCC
ACCATATTGCCGTCTTTTGGCAATGTGAGGGCCCGGAAACCTGGCCCTGTCTTCTTGACGAGCATTCCTA
GGGGTCTTTCCCCTCTCGCCAAAGGAATGCAAGGTCTGTTGAATGTCGTGAAGGAAGCAGTTCCTCTGGA
AGCTTCTTGAAGACAAACAACGTCTGTAGCGACCCTTTGCAGGCAGCGGAACCCCCCACCTGGCGACAGG
TGCCTCTGCGGCCAAAAGCCACGTGTATAAGATACACCTGCAAAGGCGGCACAACCCCAGTGCCACGTTG
TGAGTTGGATAGTTGTGGAAAGAGTCAAATGGCTCTCCTCAAGCGTATTCAACAAGGGGCTGAAGGATGC
CCAGAAGGTACCCCATTGTATGGGATCTGATCTGGGGCCTCGGTGCACATGCTTTACATGTGTTTAGTCG
AGGTTAAAAAAACGTCTAGGCCCCCCGAACCACGGGGACGTGGTTTTCCTTTGAAAAACACGATGATAAG
GATCCACCGGAGCTTACCATGACCGAGTACAAGCCCACGGTGCGCCTCGCCACCCGCGACGACGTCCCCA
GGGCCGTACGCACCCTCGCCGCCGCGTTCGCCGACTACCCCGCCACGCGCCACACCGTCGATCCGGACCG
CCACATCGAGCGGGTCACCGAGCTGCAAGAACTCTTCCTCACGCGCGTCGGGCTCGACATCGGCAAGGTG
TGGGTCGCGGACGACGGCGCCGCGGTGGCGGTCTGGACCACGCCGGAGAGCGTCGAAGCGGGGGCGGTGT
TCGCCGAGATCGGCCCGCGCATGGCCGAGTTGAGCGGTTCCCGGCTGGCCGCGCAGCAACAGATGGAAGG
CCTCCTGGCGCCGCACCGGCCCAAGGAGCCCGCGTGGTTCCTGGCCACCGTCGGCGTCTCGCCCGACCAC
CAGGGCAAGGGTCTGGGCAGCGCCGTCGTGCTCCCCGGAGTGGAGGCGGCCGAGCGCGCCGGGGTGCCCG
CCTTCCTGGAGACCTCCGCGCCCCGCAACCTCCCCTTCTACGAGCGGCTCGGCTTCACCGTCACCGCCGA
CGTCGAGGTGCCCGAAGGACCGCGCACCTGGTGCATGACCCGCAAGCCCGGTGCCTGACGCCCATCGATA
GATCCTAATCAACCTCTGGATTACAAAATTTGTGAAAGATTGACTGGTATTCTTAACTATGTTGCTCCTT
TTACGCTATGTGGATACGCTGCTTTAATGCCTTTGTATCATGCTATTGCTTCCCGTATGGCTTTCATTTT
CTCCTCCTTGTATAAATCCTGGTTGCTGTCTCTTTATGAGGAGTTGTGGCCCGTTGTCAGGCAACGTGGC
GTGGTGTGCACTGTGTTTGCTGACGCAACCCCCACTGGTTGGGGCATTGCCACCACCTGTCAGCTCCTTT
CCGGGACTTTCGCTTTCCCCCTCCCTATTGCCACGGCGGAACTCATCGCCGCCTGCCTTGCCCGCTGCTG
GACAGGGGCTCGGCTGTTGGGCACTGACAATTCCGTGGTGTTGTCGGGGAAATCATCGTCCTTTCCTTGG
CTGCTCGCCTGTGTTGCCACCTGGATTCTGCGCGGGACGTCCTTCTGCTACGTCCCTTCGGCCCTCAATC
CAGCGGACCTTCCTTCCCGCGGCCTGCTGCCGGCTCTGCGGCCTCTTCCGCGTCTTCGCCTTCGCCCTCA
GACGAGTCGGATCTCCCTTTGGGCCGCCTCCCCGCCTGAGATCCTTTAAGACCAATGACTTACAAGGCAG
CTGTAGATCTTAGCCACTTTTTAAAAGAAAAGGGGGGACTGGAAGGGCTAATTCACTCCCAACGAAGACA
AGATCTGCTTTTTGCTTGTACTGGGTCTCTCTGGTTAGACCAGATCTGAGCCTGGGAGCTCTCTGGCTAA
CTAGGGAACCCACTGCTTAAGCCTCAATAAAGCTTGCCTTGAGTGCTTCAAGTAGTGTGTGCCCGTCTGT
TGTGTGACTCTGGTAACTAGAGATCCCTCAGACCCTTTTAGTCAGTGTGGAAAATCTCTAGCAGTAGTAG
TTCATGTCATCTTATTATTCAGTATTTATAACTTGCAAAGAAATGAATATCAGAGAGTGAGAGGCCCGGG
TTAATTAAGGAAAGGGCTAGATCATTCTTGAAGACGAAAGGGCCTCGTGATACGCCTATTTTTATAGGTT
AATGTCATGATAATAATGGTTTCTTAGACGTCAGGTGGCACTTTTCGGGGAAATGTGCGCGGAACCCCTA
TTTGTTTATTTTTCTAAATACATTCAAATATGTATCCGCTCATGAGACAATAACCCTGATAAATGCTTCA
ATAATATTGAAAAAGGAAGAGTATGAGTATTCAACATTTCCGTGTCGCCCTTATTCCCTTTTTTGCGGCA
TTTTGCCTTCCTGTTTTTGCTCACCCAGAAACGCTGGTGAAAGTAAAAGATGCTGAAGATCAGTTGGGTG
CACGAGTGGGTTACATCGAACTGGATCTCAACAGCGGTAAGATCCTTGAGAGTTTTCGCCCCGAAGAACG
TTTTCCAATGATGAGCACTTTTAAAGTTCTGCTATGTGGCGCGGTATTATCCCGTGTTGACGCCGGGCAA
GAGCAACTCGGTCGCCGCATACACTATTCTCAGAATGACTTGGTTGAGTACTCACCAGTCACAGAAAAGC
ATCTTACGGATGGCATGACAGTAAGAGAATTATGCAGTGCTGCCATAACCATGAGTGATAACACTGCGGC
CAACTTACTTCTGACAACGATCGGAGGACCGAAGGAGCTAACCGCTTTTTTGCACAACATGGGGGATCAT
GTAACTCGCCTTGATCGTTGGGAACCGGAGCTGAATGAAGCCATACCAAACGACGAGCGTGACACCACGA
TGCCTGTAGCAATGGCAACAACGTTGCGCAAACTATTAACTGGCGAACTACTTACTCTAGCTTCCCGGCA
ACAATTAATAGACTGGATGGAGGCGGATAAAGTTGCAGGACCACTTCTGCGCTCGGCCCTTCCGGCTGGC
TGGTTTATTGCTGATAAATCTGGAGCCGGTGAGCGTGGGTCTCGCGGTATCATTGCAGCACTGGGGCCAG
ATGGTAAGCCCTCCCGTATCGTAGTTATCTACACGACGGGGAGTCAGGCAACTATGGATGAACGAAATAG
ACAGATCGCTGAGATAGGTGCCTCACTGATTAAGCATTGGTAACTGTCAGACCAAGTTTACTCATATATA
CTTTAGATTGATTTAAAACTTCATTTTTAATTTAAAAGGATCTAGGTGAAGATCCTTTTTGATAATCTCA
TGACCAAAATCCCTTAACGTGAGTTTTCGTTCCACTGAGCGTCAGACCCCGTAGAAAAGATCAAAGGATC
TTCTTGAGATCCTTTTTTTCTGCGCGTAATCTGCTGCTTGCAAACAAAAAAACCACCGCTACCAGCGGTG
GTTTGTTTGCCGGATCAAGAGCTACCAACTCTTTTTCCGAAGGTAACTGGCTTCAGCAGAGCGCAGATAC
CAAATACTGTTCTTCTAGTGTAGCCGTAGTTAGGCCACCACTTCAAGAACTCTGTAGCACCGCCTACATA
CCTCGCTCTGCTAATCCTGTTACCAGTGGCTGCTGCCAGTGGCGATAAGTCGTGTCTTACCGGGTTGGAC
TCAAGACGATAGTTACCGGATAAGGCGCAGCGGTCGGGCTGAACGGGGGGTTCGTGCACACAGCCCAGCT
TGGAGCGAACGACCTACACCGAACTGAGATACCTACAGCGTGAGCTATGAGAAAGCGCCACGCTTCCCGA
AGGGAGAAAGGCGGACAGGTATCCGGTAAGCGGCAGGGTCGGAACAGGAGAGCGCACGAGGGAGCTTCCA
GGGGGAAACGCCTGGTATCTTTATAGTCCTGTCGGGTTTCGCCACCTCTGACTTGAGCGTCGATTTTTGT
GATGCTCGTCAGGGGGGCGGAGCCTATGGAAAAACGCCAGCAACGCGGCCTTTTTACGGTTCCTGGCCTT
TTGCTGGCCTTTTGCTCACATGTTCTTTCCTGCGTTATCCCCTGATTCTGTGGATAACCGTATTACCGCC
TTTGAGTGAGCTGATACCGCTCGCCGCAGCCGAACGACCGAGCGCAGCGAGTCAGTGAGCGAGGAAGCGG
AAGAGCGCCCAATACGCAAACCGCCTCTCCCCGCGCGTTGGCCGATTCATTAATGCAGCAAGCTCATGGC
TGACTAATTTTTTTTATTTATGCAGAGGCCGAGGCCGCCTCGGCCTCTGAGCTATTCCAGAAGTAGTGAG
GAGGCTTTTTTGGAGGCCTAGGCTTTTGCAAAAAGCTCCCCGTGGCACGACAGGTTTCCCGACTGGAAAG
CGGGCAGTGAGCGCAACGCAATTAATGTGAGTTAGCTCACTCATTAGGCACCCCAGGCTTTACACTTTAT
GCTTCCGGCTCGTATGTTGTGTGGAATTGTGAGCGGATAACAATTTCACACAGGAAACAGCTATGACATG
ATTACGAATTTCACAAATAAAGCATTTTTTTCACTGCATTCTAGTTGTGGTTTGTCCAAACTCATCAATG
TATCTTATCATGTCTGGATCAACTGGATAACTCAAGCTAACCAAAATCATCCCAAACTTCCCACCCCATA
CCCTATTACCACTGCCAATTACCTGTGGTTTCATTTACTCTAAACCTGTGATTCCTCTGAATTATTTTCA
TTTTAAAGAAATTGTATTTGTTAAATATGTACTACAAACTTAGTAGT
Features (pLannotate 1.2.2; 26 found; start..end, strand, type, name):
    377..634     +  LTR            5' LTR (truncated): truncated 5' long terminal repeat (LTR) from HIV-1
    681..806     +  misc_feature   HIV-1 Ψ: packaging signal of human immunodeficiency virus type 1
    790..1128    +  CDS            HIV-1 gag (fragment): gag protein from human immunodeficiency virus 1; gag
   1303..1536    +  misc_feature   RRE: The Rev response element (RRE) of HIV-1 allows for Rev-dependent mRNA export from the nucleus to the cytoplasm.
   1913..2013    +  CDS            Rev (fragment): human immunodeficiency virus 1 (HIV-1) Rev protein; rev; enhances nuclear export of unspliced and incompletely spliced viral mRNAs
   2058..2175    +  misc_feature   cPPT/CTS: central polypurine tract and central termination sequence of HIV-1
   2223..3401    +  promoter       EF-1α promoter: strong constitutive promoter for human elongation factor EF-1α
   3468..7385    +  CDS            cas12a: CS12A_ACISB - Also known as cpf1 From Acidaminococcus sp. (strain BV3L6).
   7440..8156    +  CDS            EGFP: EGFP is a basic (constitutively fluorescent) green fluorescent protein published in 1996, derived from Aequorea victoria. It is reported to be a rapidly-maturing weak dimer with moderate acid sensitivity.
   8250..8315    +  CDS            3xFLAG: three tandem FLAG® epitope tags, followed by an enterokinase cleavage site
   8427..8889    +  misc_feature   IRES: internal ribosome entry site (IRES) of the encephalomyocarditis virus (EMCV)
   8909..9508    +  CDS            PuroR: puromycin N-acetyltransferase; pac from Streptomyces alboniger; confers resistance to puromycin
   9527..10115   +  misc_feature   WPRE: woodchuck hepatitis virus posttranscriptional regulatory element
  10123..10188   +  CDS            nef (fragment): NEF_HV1Z2 - Experimental evidence at protein level: Swiss-Prot protein existence level 1. Extracellular Nef protein targets CD4(+) T-lymphocytes for apoptosis by interacting with CXCR4 surface receptors. From Human immunodeficiency virus type 1 group M subtype D (isolate Z2/CDC-Z34) (HIV-1).
  10190..10423   +  LTR            3' LTR (ΔU3): self-inactivating 3' long terminal repeat (LTR) from HIV-1
  10628..10732   +  promoter       AmpR promoter: bla
  10733..11593   +  CDS            AmpR: β-lactamase; bla; confers resistance to ampicillin, carbenicillin, and related antibiotics
  11764..12352   +  rep_origin     ori: high-copy-number ColE1/pMB1/pBR322/pUC origin of replication
  12535..12589   +  CDS            lacI (fragment): lac repressor; lacI; The lac repressor binds to the lac operator to inhibit transcription in E. coli. This inhibition can be relieved by adding lactose or isopropyl-β-D-thiogalactopyranoside (IPTG).
  12595..12688   +  rep_origin     SV40 ori (fragment): SV40 origin of replication
  12713..12750   +  CDS            lacI (fragment): lac repressor; lacI; The lac repressor binds to the lac operator to inhibit transcription in E. coli. This inhibition can be relieved by adding lactose or isopropyl-β-D-thiogalactopyranoside (IPTG).
  12763..12784   +  protein_bind   CAP binding site: CAP binding activates transcription in the presence of cAMP. E. coli catabolite activator protein
  12799..12829   +  promoter       lac promoter: promoter for the E. coli lac operon
  12833..12855   +  protein_bind   lac operator (fragment): The lac repressor binds to the lac operator to inhibit transcription in E. coli. This inhibition can be relieved by adding lactose or isopropyl-β-D-thiogalactopyranoside (IPTG). lac repressor encoded by lacI
  12887..12970   +  polyA_signal   SV40 poly(A) signal (fragment): SV40 polyadenylation signal
  13137..329     +  CDS            nef (fragment) (across the origin): NEF_HV1BR - Experimental evidence at protein level: Swiss-Prot protein existence level 1. Extracellular Nef protein targets CD4(+) T-lymphocytes for apoptosis by interacting with CXCR4 surface receptors (PubMed:14990729). From Human immunodeficiency virus type 1 group M subtype B (isolate BRU/LAI) (HIV-1).
