[The description below was written by a language model from this plasmid's Addgene catalogue record and pLannotate feature annotations shown in this document.]
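Description:
pHAGE-IRES-puro-NLS-endAsCas12a-EGFP-NLS-3xFlag is a 13.1 kb HIV-1-based lentiviral CRISPR vector built on the pHAGE-EF1a-IRES-puro backbone for overexpressing a fluorescently tagged Cas12a variant in human cells. It is propagated in E. coli as a high-copy plasmid through a ColE1/pUC-type origin with ampicillin selection (β-lactamase). The viral portion carries a truncated 5' LTR, the Ψ packaging signal with an adjoining gag fragment, the Rev response element for Rev-dependent nuclear export of the genomic RNA, the cPPT/CTS element, and a ΔU3 self-inactivating 3' LTR. Together these allow the cassette to be packaged into particles when helper functions are supplied in trans and integrated into target cells without reconstituting an active viral promoter.

The payload is driven by the constitutive human EF-1α promoter. It encodes Cas12a (Cpf1) from Acidaminococcus sp. carrying the E174R, S542R and K548R substitutions, followed in the same orientation by EGFP and a 3xFLAG epitope tag. The construct name indicates nuclear localization signals flanking the fusion, although these are not annotated individually in the feature table. The "d" in the name suggests a nuclease-dead form, but the record lists no catalytic-site mutation. Downstream, an EMCV IRES allows puromycin N-acetyltransferase to be translated from the same transcript, so puromycin selects transduced cells expressing the fusion, and a WPRE enhances transcript expression. The associated publication concerns CRISPR-array-mediated imaging of non-repetitive and multiplexed genomic loci in living cells, consistent with using this EGFP-tagged protein as a guide-directed fluorescent label. No crRNA expression cassette is annotated, so guides would have to be supplied separately.
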