Addgene plasmid #236363: pHAGE-IRES-puro-NLS-endAsCas12a-EGFP-NLS-3xFlag
Purpose: Overexpression of endAsCas12a in human cells
Depositing lab: Ling-Ling Chen. Depositing organization: CAS Center for Excellence in Molecular Cell Science. Publication: CRISPR-array-mediated imaging of non-repetitive and multiplex genomic loci in living cells. Yang LZ, Min YH, Liu YX, Gao BQ, Liu XQ, Huang Y, Wang H, Yang L, Liu ZJ, Chen LL. Nat Methods. 2024 Sep;21(9):1646-1657. doi: 10.1038/s41592-024-02333-3. Epub 2024 Jul 4. PubMed 38965442.
Backbone
  Vector backbone: pHAGE-EF1a-IRES-puro
  Vector type: Lentiviral, CRISPR
Growth in bacteria
  Bacterial resistance: Ampicillin, 100 μg/mL
  Growth temperature: 37°C
  Growth strain: NEB Stable
  Copy number: High Copy
Gene/Insert
  Gene/Insert name: endAsCas12a
  Species: Acidaminococcus sp
  Mutation: E174R, S542R, K548R
  Cloning method: Ligation Independent Cloning
Terms and licenses: Academic/Nonprofit Terms; Industry Terms: Not Available to Industry
How to cite: pHAGE-IRES-puro-NLS-endAsCas12a-EGFP-NLS-3xFlag was a gift from Ling-Ling Chen (Addgene plasmid # 236363 ; http://n2t.net/addgene:236363 ; RRID:Addgene_236363)
